Addgene plasmid #232429: pCMV_ABE8e–superNLS
Depositing lab: Gil Westmeyer. Publication: Engineered nucleocytosolic vehicles for loading of programmable editors. Geilenkeuser J, Armbrust N, Steinmassl E, Du SW, Schmidt S, Binder EMH, Li Y, Warsing NW, Wendel SV, von der Linde F, Schiele EM, Niu X, Stroppel L, Berezin O, Santl TH, Orschmann T, Nelson K, Gruber C, Palczewska G, Menezes CR, Risaliti E, Engfer ZJ, Koleci N, Schmidts A, Geerlof A, Palczewski K, Westmeyer GG, Truong DJ. Cell. 2025 May 15;188(10):2637-2655.e31. doi: 10.1016/j.cell.2025.03.015. Epub 2025 Apr 9. PubMed 40209705.
Backbone
  Vector backbone: pBlueScript
  Vector type: Mammalian Expression, CRISPR
Growth in bacteria
  Bacterial resistance: Ampicillin, 100 μg/mL
  Growth temperature: 37°C
  Growth strain: NEB Stable
  Copy number: High Copy
Gene/Insert
  Gene/Insert name: ABE8e–superNLS
  Species: Synthetic; Multiple
  Promoter: CMV
Terms and licenses: Academic/Nonprofit Terms; Industry Terms: Not Available to Industry
How to cite: pCMV_ABE8e–superNLS was a gift from Gil Westmeyer (Addgene plasmid # 232429 ; http://n2t.net/addgene:232429 ; RRID:Addgene_232429)
