[The description below was written by a language model from this plasmid's Addgene catalogue record and pLannotate feature annotations shown in this document.]
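Description:
pCMV_ABE8e–superNLS is a mammalian expression plasmid of about 9.4 kb built on a pBlueScript backbone and catalogued as a CRISPR vector. It replicates in E. coli at high copy from a ColE1/pUC-type origin and is selected with ampicillin through the β-lactamase gene. It also retains typical pBluescript remnants, including an f1 phage origin, lac promoter/operator elements, and fragments of lacZα, lacI and the multiple cloning site, which play no role in mammalian expression.

The payload is the adenine base editor ABE8e carrying what the depositor calls a "superNLS". Transcription is driven by the human CMV immediate-early enhancer and promoter, followed by a rabbit β-globin intron, which generally improves transcript processing and expression. A T7 promoter lies just upstream of the coding region and could support in vitro transcription. The open reading frame begins with a TadA-derived adenosine deaminase domain, followed by Streptococcus pyogenes Cas9; the annotation software splits Cas9 into two overlapping N- and C-terminal matches, but these appear to form one continuous gene. ABE8e editors normally use an evolved TadA fused to a Cas9 nickase, although the feature table does not record the specific mutations. A short match to a FLAG-type epitope lies downstream of Cas9, and a bovine growth hormone polyadenylation signal terminates the transcript. The nuclear localization sequences implied by the name are not annotated, so their composition and position are not stated in the record.

No guide RNA cassette is annotated, so the guide would presumably be supplied separately. The plasmid is suited to transient expression of the editor in mammalian cells for A•T-to-G•C conversion, and the associated publication concerns engineered vehicles for loading programmable editors.
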