Features (pLannotate 1.2.2; 20 found; start..end, strand, type, name):
    489..1077    +  rep_origin     ori: high-copy-number ColE1/pMB1/pBR322/pUC origin of replication
   1260..1352    +  CDS            lacI (fragment): lac repressor; lacI; The lac repressor binds to the lac operator to inhibit transcription in E. coli. This inhibition can be relieved by adding lactose or isopropyl-β-D-thiogalactopyranoside (IPTG).
   1365..1386    +  protein_bind   CAP binding site: CAP binding activates transcription in the presence of cAMP. E. coli catabolite activator protein
   1401..1431    +  promoter       lac promoter: promoter for the E. coli lac operon
   1439..1455    +  protein_bind   lac operator: The lac repressor binds to the lac operator to inhibit transcription in E. coli. This inhibition can be relieved by adding lactose or isopropyl-β-D-thiogalactopyranoside (IPTG). lac repressor encoded by lacI
   1503..1882    +  enhancer       CMV enhancer: human cytomegalovirus immediate early enhancer
   1883..2086    +  promoter       CMV promoter: human cytomegalovirus (CMV) immediate early promoter
   2198..2770    +  intron         β-globin intron: intron from rabbit β-globin gene
   2825..2843    +  promoter       T7 promoter: promoter for bacteriophage T7 RNA polymerase
   2911..3402    +  CDS            tadA: TADA_ECOLI - Also known as yfhC. Experimental evidence at protein level: Swiss-Prot protein existence level 1. Catalyzes the deamination of adenosine to inosine at the wobble position 34 of tRNA(Arg2). Essential for cell viability. From Escherichia coli (strain K12).
   3505..5220    +  CDS            Cas9(N): N-terminal portion of Streptococcus pyogenes Cas9 (Zetsche et al., 2015)
   5107..7605    +  CDS            Cas9(C): C-terminal portion of Streptococcus pyogenes Cas9 (Zetsche et al., 2015)
   7720..7740    +  CDS            3xFLAG (fragment): three tandem FLAG® epitope tags
   7761..7779    -  misc_feature   MCS (fragment): pBluescript multiple cloning site
   7797..8021    +  polyA_signal   bGH poly(A) signal: bovine growth hormone polyadenylation signal
   8025..8046    +  promoter       SV40 promoter (fragment): SV40 enhancer and early promoter
   8092..8246    +  CDS            lacZα (fragment): LacZα fragment of β-galactosidase; lacZ fragment
   8277..8705    -  rep_origin     f1 ori (sequence partly withheld): f1 bacteriophage origin of replication; arrow indicates direction of (+) strand synthesis
   8732..8836    +  promoter       AmpR promoter: bla
   8837..318     +  CDS            AmpR (across the origin): β-lactamase; bla; confers resistance to ampicillin, carbenicillin, and related antibiotics
>Addgene plasmid #232429 | pCMV_ABE8e–superNLS | addgene full sequence | sequence record 462750 | Addgene NGS Result
GTAGCAATGGCAACAACGTTGCGCAAACTATTAACTGGCGAACTACTTACTCTAGCTTCCCGGCAACAAT
TAATAGACTGGATGGAGGCGGATAAAGTTGCAGGACCACTTCTGCGCTCGGCCCTTCCGGCTGGCTGGTT
TATTGCTGATAAATCTGGAGCCGGTGAGCGTGGGTCTCGCGGTATCATTGCAGCACTGGGGCCAGATGGT
AAGCCCTCCCGTATCGTAGTTATCTACACGACGGGGAGTCAGGCAACTATGGATGAACGAAATAGACAGA
TCGCTGAGATAGGTGCCTCACTGATTAAGCATTGGTAACTGTCAGACCAAGTTTACTCATATATACTTTA
GATTGATTTAAAACTTCATTTTTAATTTAAAAGGATCTAGGTGAAGATCCTTTTTGATAATCTCATGACC
AAAATCCCTTAACGTGAGTTTTCGTTCCACTGAGCGTCAGACCCCGTAGAAAAGATCAAAGGATCTTCTT
GAGATCCTTTTTTTCTGCGCGTAATCTGCTGCTTGCAAACAAAAAAACCACCGCTACCAGCGGTGGTTTG
TTTGCCGGATCAAGAGCTACCAACTCTTTTTCCGAAGGTAACTGGCTTCAGCAGAGCGCAGATACCAAAT
ACTGTTCTTCTAGTGTAGCCGTAGTTAGGCCACCACTTCAAGAACTCTGTAGCACCGCCTACATACCTCG
CTCTGCTAATCCTGTTACCAGTGGCTGCTGCCAGTGGCGATAAGTCGTGTCTTACCGGGTTGGACTCAAG
ACGATAGTTACCGGATAAGGCGCAGCGGTCGGGCTGAACGGGGGGTTCGTGCACACAGCCCAGCTTGGAG
CGAACGACCTACACCGAACTGAGATACCTACAGCGTGAGCTATGAGAAAGCGCCACGCTTCCCGAAGGGA
GAAAGGCGGACAGGTATCCGGTAAGCGGCAGGGTCGGAACAGGAGAGCGCACGAGGGAGCTTCCAGGGGG
AAACGCCTGGTATCTTTATAGTCCTGTCGGGTTTCGCCACCTCTGACTTGAGCGTCGATTTTTGTGATGC
TCGTCAGGGGGGCGGAGCCTATGGAAAAACGCCAGCAACGCGGCCTTTTTACGGTTCCTGGCCTTTTGCT
GGCCTTTTGCTCACATGTTCTTTCCTGCGTTATCCCCTGATTCTGTGGATAACCGTATTACCGCCTTTGA
GTGAGCTGATACCGCTCGCCGCAGCCGAACGACCGAGCGCAGCGAGTCAGTGAGCGAGGAAGCGGAAGAG
CGCCCAATACGCAAACCGCCTCTCCCCGCGCGTTGGCCGATTCATTAATGCAGCTGGCACGACAGGTTTC
CCGACTGGAAAGCGGGCAGTGAGCGCAACGCAATTAATGTGAGTTAGCTCACTCATTAGGCACCCCAGGC
TTTACACTTTATGCTTCCGGCTCGTATGTTGTGTGGAATTGTGAGCGGATAACAATTTCACACAGGAAAC
AGCTATGACCATGAGGCGCGCCCCGCCATGTTGACATTGATTATTGACTAGTTATTAATAGTAATCAATT
ACGGGGTCATTAGTTCATAGCCCATATATGGAGTTCCGCGTTACATAACTTACGGTAAATGGCCCGCCTG
GCTGACCGCCCAACGACCCCCGCCCATTGACGTCAATAATGACGTATGTTCCCATAGTAACGCCAATAGG
GACTTTCCATTGACGTCAATGGGTGGAGTATTTACGGTAAACTGCCCACTTGGCAGTACATCAAGTGTAT
CATATGCCAAGTACGCCCCCTATTGACGTCAATGACGGTAAATGGCCCGCCTGGCATTATGCCCAGTACA
TGACCTTATGGGACTTTCCTACTTGGCAGTACATCTACGTATTAGTCATCGCTATTACCATGGTGATGCG
GTTTTGGCAGTACATCAATGGGCGTGGATAGCGGTTTGACTCACGGGGATTTCCAAGTCTCCACCCCATT
GACGTCAATGGGAGTTTGTTTTGGCACCAAAATCAACGGGACTTTCCAAAATGTCGTAACAACTCCGCCC
CATTGACGCAAATGGGCGGTAGGCGTGTACGGTGGGAGGTCTATATAAGCAGAGCTCGTTTAGTGAACCG
TCAGATCGCCTGGAGACGCCATCCACGCTGTTTTGACCTCCATAGAAGACACCGGGACCGATCCAGCCTC
CGGTCGACCGATCCTGAGAACTTCAGGGTGAGTTTGGGGACCCTTGATTGTTCTTTCTTTTTCGCTATTG
TAAAATTCATGTTATATGGAGGGGGCAAAGTTTTCAGGGTGTTGTTTAGAATGGGAAGATGTCCCTTGTA
TCACCATGGACCCTCATGATAATTTTGTTTCTTTCACTTTCTACTCTGTTGACAACCATTGTCTCCTCTT
ATTTTCTTTTCATTTTCTGTAACTTTTTCGTTAAACTTTAGCTTGCATTTGTAACGAATTTTTAAATTCA
CTTTTGTTTATTTGTCAGATTGTAAGTACTTTCTCTAATCACTTTTTTTTCAAGGCAATCAGGGTATATT
ATATTGTACTTCAGCACAGTTTTAGAGAACAATTGTTATAATTAAATGATAAGGTAGAATATTTCTGCAT
ATAAATTCTGGCTGGCGTGGAAATATTCTTATTGGTAGAAACAACTACACCCTGGTCATCATCCTGCCTT
TCTCTTTATGGTTACAATGATATACACTGTTTGAGATGAGGATAAAATACTCTGAGTCCAAACCGGGCCC
CTCTGCTAACCATGTTCATGCCTTCTTCTCTTTCCTACAGCTCCTGGGCAACGTGCTGGTTGTTGTGCTG
TCTCATCATTTTGGCATTAATTAATAATACGACTCACTATAGGGGCCGCCACCATGAAACGGACAGCCGA
CGGAAGCGAGTTCGAGTCACCAAAGAAGAAGCGGAAAGTCTCTGAGGTGGAGTTTTCCCACGAGTACTGG
ATGAGACATGCCCTGACCCTGGCCAAGAGGGCACGGGATGAGAGGGAGGTGCCTGTGGGAGCCGTGCTGG
TGCTGAACAATAGAGTGATCGGCGAGGGCTGGAACAGAGCCATCGGCCTGCACGACCCAACAGCCCATGC
CGAAATTATGGCCCTGAGACAGGGCGGCCTGGTCATGCAGAACTACAGACTGATTGACGCCACCCTGTAC
GTGACATTCGAGCCTTGCGTGATGTGCGCCGGCGCCATGATCCACTCTAGGATCGGCCGCGTGGTGTTTG
GCGTGAGGAACTCAAAAAGAGGCGCCGCAGGCTCCCTGATGAACGTGCTGAACTACCCCGGCATGAATCA
CCGCGTCGAAATTACCGAGGGAATCCTGGCAGATGAATGTGCCGCCCTGCTGTGCGATTTCTATCGGATG
CCTAGACAGGTGTTCAATGCTCAGAAGAAGGCCCAGAGCTCCATCAACTCCGGAGGATCTAGCGGAGGCT
CCTCTGGCTCTGAGACACCTGGCACAAGCGAGAGCGCAACACCTGAAAGCAGCGGGGGCAGCAGCGGGGG
GTCAGACAAGAAGTACAGCATCGGCCTGGCCATCGGCACCAACTCTGTGGGCTGGGCCGTGATCACCGAC
GAGTACAAGGTGCCCAGCAAGAAATTCAAGGTGCTGGGCAACACCGACCGGCACAGCATCAAGAAGAACC
TGATCGGAGCCCTGCTGTTCGACAGCGGCGAAACAGCCGAGGCCACCCGGCTGAAGAGAACCGCCAGAAG
AAGATACACCAGACGGAAGAACCGGATCTGCTATCTGCAAGAGATCTTCAGCAACGAGATGGCCAAGGTG
GACGACAGCTTCTTCCACAGACTGGAAGAGTCCTTCCTGGTGGAAGAGGATAAGAAGCACGAGCGGCACC
CCATCTTCGGCAACATCGTGGACGAGGTGGCCTACCACGAGAAGTACCCCACCATCTACCACCTGAGAAA
GAAACTGGTGGACAGCACCGACAAGGCCGACCTGCGGCTGATCTATCTGGCCCTGGCCCACATGATCAAG
TTCCGGGGCCACTTCCTGATCGAGGGCGACCTGAACCCCGACAACAGCGACGTGGACAAGCTGTTCATCC
AGCTGGTGCAGACCTACAACCAGCTGTTCGAGGAAAACCCCATCAACGCCAGCGGCGTGGACGCCAAGGC
CATCCTGTCTGCCAGACTGAGCAAGAGCAGACGGCTGGAAAATCTGATCGCCCAGCTGCCCGGCGAGAAG
AAGAATGGCCTGTTCGGCAACCTGATTGCCCTGAGCCTGGGCCTGACCCCCAACTTCAAGAGCAACTTCG
ACCTGGCCGAGGATGCCAAACTGCAGCTGAGCAAGGACACCTACGACGACGACCTGGACAACCTGCTGGC
CCAGATCGGCGACCAGTACGCCGACCTGTTTCTGGCCGCCAAGAACCTGTCCGACGCCATCCTGCTGAGC
GACATCCTGAGAGTGAACACCGAGATCACCAAGGCCCCCCTGAGCGCCTCTATGATCAAGAGATACGACG
AGCACCACCAGGACCTGACCCTGCTGAAAGCTCTCGTGCGGCAGCAGCTGCCTGAGAAGTACAAAGAGAT
TTTCTTCGACCAGAGCAAGAACGGCTACGCCGGCTACATTGACGGCGGAGCCAGCCAGGAAGAGTTCTAC
AAGTTCATCAAGCCCATCCTGGAAAAGATGGACGGCACCGAGGAACTGCTCGTGAAGCTGAACAGAGAGG
ACCTGCTGCGGAAGCAGCGGACCTTCGACAACGGCAGCATCCCCCACCAGATCCACCTGGGAGAGCTGCA
CGCCATTCTGCGGCGGCAGGAAGATTTTTACCCATTCCTGAAGGACAACCGGGAAAAGATCGAGAAGATC
CTGACCTTCCGCATCCCCTACTACGTGGGCCCTCTGGCCAGGGGAAACAGCAGATTCGCCTGGATGACCA
GAAAGAGCGAGGAAACCATCACCCCCTGGAACTTCGAGGAAGTGGTGGACAAGGGCGCTTCCGCCCAGAG
CTTCATCGAGCGGATGACCAACTTCGATAAGAACCTGCCCAACGAGAAGGTGCTGCCCAAGCACAGCCTG
CTGTACGAGTACTTCACCGTGTATAACGAGCTGACCAAAGTGAAATACGTGACCGAGGGAATGAGAAAGC
CCGCCTTCCTGAGCGGCGAGCAGAAAAAGGCCATCGTGGACCTGCTGTTCAAGACCAACCGGAAAGTGAC
CGTGAAGCAGCTGAAAGAGGACTACTTCAAGAAAATCGAGTGCTTCGACTCCGTGGAAATCTCCGGCGTG
GAAGATCGGTTCAACGCCTCCCTGGGCACATACCACGATCTGCTGAAAATTATCAAGGACAAGGACTTCC
TGGACAATGAGGAAAACGAGGACATTCTGGAAGATATCGTGCTGACCCTGACACTGTTTGAGGACAGAGA
GATGATCGAGGAACGGCTGAAAACCTATGCCCACCTGTTCGACGACAAAGTGATGAAGCAGCTGAAGCGG
CGGAGATACACCGGCTGGGGCAGGCTGAGCCGGAAGCTGATCAACGGCATCCGGGACAAGCAGTCCGGCA
AGACAATCCTGGATTTCCTGAAGTCCGACGGCTTCGCCAACAGAAACTTCATGCAGCTGATCCACGACGA
CAGCCTGACCTTTAAAGAGGACATCCAGAAAGCCCAGGTGTCCGGCCAGGGCGATAGCCTGCACGAGCAC
ATTGCCAATCTGGCCGGCAGCCCCGCCATTAAGAAGGGCATCCTGCAGACAGTGAAGGTGGTGGACGAGC
TCGTGAAAGTGATGGGCCGGCACAAGCCCGAGAACATCGTGATCGAAATGGCCAGAGAGAACCAGACCAC
CCAGAAGGGACAGAAGAACAGCCGCGAGAGAATGAAGCGGATCGAAGAGGGCATCAAAGAGCTGGGCAGC
CAGATCCTGAAAGAACACCCCGTGGAAAACACCCAGCTGCAGAACGAGAAGCTGTACCTGTACTACCTGC
AGAATGGGCGGGATATGTACGTGGACCAGGAACTGGACATCAACCGGCTGTCCGACTACGATGTGGACCA
TATCGTGCCTCAGAGCTTTCTGAAGGACGACTCCATCGACAACAAGGTGCTGACCAGAAGCGACAAGAAC
CGGGGCAAGAGCGACAACGTGCCCTCCGAAGAGGTCGTGAAGAAGATGAAGAACTACTGGCGGCAGCTGC
TGAACGCCAAGCTGATTACCCAGAGAAAGTTCGACAATCTGACCAAGGCCGAGAGAGGCGGCCTGAGCGA
ACTGGATAAGGCCGGCTTCATCAAGAGACAGCTGGTGGAAACCCGGCAGATCACAAAGCACGTGGCACAG
ATCCTGGACTCCCGGATGAACACTAAGTACGACGAGAATGACAAGCTGATCCGGGAAGTGAAAGTGATCA
CCCTGAAGTCCAAGCTGGTGTCCGATTTCCGGAAGGATTTCCAGTTTTACAAAGTGCGCGAGATCAACAA
CTACCACCACGCCCACGACGCCTACCTGAACGCCGTCGTGGGAACCGCCCTGATCAAAAAGTACCCTAAG
CTGGAAAGCGAGTTCGTGTACGGCGACTACAAGGTGTACGACGTGCGGAAGATGATCGCCAAGAGCGAGC
AGGAAATCGGCAAGGCTACCGCCAAGTACTTCTTCTACAGCAACATCATGAACTTTTTCAAGACCGAGAT
TACCCTGGCCAACGGCGAGATCCGGAAGCGGCCTCTGATCGAGACAAACGGCGAAACCGGGGAGATCGTG
TGGGATAAGGGCCGGGATTTTGCCACCGTGCGGAAAGTGCTGAGCATGCCCCAAGTGAATATCGTGAAAA
AGACCGAGGTGCAGACAGGCGGCTTCAGCAAAGAGTCTATCCTGCCCAAGAGGAACAGCGATAAGCTGAT
CGCCAGAAAGAAGGACTGGGACCCTAAGAAGTACGGCGGCTTCGACAGCCCCACCGTGGCCTATTCTGTG
CTGGTGGTGGCCAAAGTGGAAAAGGGCAAGTCCAAGAAACTGAAGAGTGTGAAAGAGCTGCTGGGGATCA
CCATCATGGAAAGAAGCAGCTTCGAGAAGAATCCCATCGACTTTCTGGAAGCCAAGGGCTACAAAGAAGT
GAAAAAGGACCTGATCATCAAGCTGCCTAAGTACTCCCTGTTCGAGCTGGAAAACGGCCGGAAGAGAATG
CTGGCCTCTGCCGGCGAACTGCAGAAGGGAAACGAACTGGCCCTGCCCTCCAAATATGTGAACTTCCTGT
ACCTGGCCAGCCACTATGAGAAGCTGAAGGGCTCCCCCGAGGATAATGAGCAGAAACAGCTGTTTGTGGA
ACAGCACAAGCACTACCTGGACGAGATCATCGAGCAGATCAGCGAGTTCTCCAAGAGAGTGATCCTGGCC
GACGCTAATCTGGACAAAGTGCTGTCCGCCTACAACAAGCACCGGGATAAGCCCATCAGAGAGCAGGCCG
AGAATATCATCCACCTGTTTACCCTGACCAATCTGGGAGCCCCTGCCGCCTTCAAGTACTTTGACACCAC
CATCGACCGGAAGAGGTACACCAGCACCAAAGAGGTGCTGGACGCCACCCTGATCCACCAGAGCATCACC
GGCCTGTACGAGACACGGATCGACCTGTCTCAGCTGGGAGGCGACGGATCCACACCACCTAAGAAGAAAC
GGAAGGTCGAGGACGGCGAGGGCCCTGCTGCTAAGAGAGTGAAACTGGACTCCGGAGCTGCTCCAGCCGC
CAAGAAGAAGAAGCTCGACTACAAGGACGACGACGATAAGTGAACGCGTAAATGATTGCAGATCCACTAG
TTCTAGAGCTCGCTGATCAGCCTCGACTGTGCCTTCTAGTTGCCAGCCATCTGTTGTTTGCCCCTCCCCC
GTGCCTTCCTTGACCCTGGAAGGTGCCACTCCCACTGTCCTTTCCTAATAAAATGAGGAAATTGCATCGC
ATTGTCTGAGTAGGTGTCATTCTATTCTGGGGGGTGGGGTGGGGCAGGACAGCAAGGGGGAGGATTGGGA
AGACAATAGCAGGCATGCTGGGGATGCGGTGGGCTCTATGGCTTCTGAGGCGGAAAGAACCAGCTGGGGC
TCGAGATCCACTAGTTCTAGCCTCGAGGCTAGAGCGGCCGCCACTGGCCGTCGTTTTACAACGTCGTGAC
TGGGAAAACCCTGGCGTTACCCAACTTAATCGCCTTGCAGCACATCCCCCTTTCGCCAGCTGGCGTAATA
GCGAAGAGGCCCGCACCGATCGCCCTTCCCAACAGTTGCGCAGCCTGAATGGCGAATGGAAATTGTAAGC
GTTAATATTTTGTTAAAATTCGCGTTAAATTTTTGTTAAATCAGCTCATTTTTTAACCAATAGGCCGAAA
TCGGCAAAATCCCTTATAAATCAAAAGAATAGACCGAGATAGGGT
[37 nt withheld, positions 8376-8412]
AAAGAACGTGGACTCCAACGTCAAAGG
[49 nt withheld, positions 8440-8488]
T
[91 nt withheld, positions 8490-8580]
G
[124 nt withheld, positions 8582-8705]
CAGGTGGCACTTTTCGGGGAAATGTGCGCGGAACCCCTATTTGTTTATTTTTCTAAATACATTCAAATAT
GTATCCGCTCATGAGACAATAACCCTGATAAATGCTTCAATAATATTGAAAAAGGAAGAGTATGAGTATT
CAACATTTCCGTGTCGCCCTTATTCCCTTTTTTGCGGCATTTTGCCTTCCTGTTTTTGCTCACCCAGAAA
CGCTGGTGAAAGTAAAAGATGCTGAAGATCAGTTGGGTGCACGAGTGGGTTACATCGAACTGGATCTCAA
CAGCGGTAAGATCCTTGAGAGTTTTCGCCCCGAAGAACGTTTTCCAATGATGAGCACTTTTAAAGTTCTG
CTATGTGGCGCGGTATTATCCCGTATTGACGCCGGGCAAGAGCAACTCGGTCGCCGCATACACTATTCTC
AGAATGACTTGGTTGAGTACTCACCAGTCACAGAAAAGCATCTTACGGATGGCATGACAGTAAGAGAATT
ATGCAGTGCTGCCATAACCATGAGTGATAACACTGCGGCCAACTTACTTCTGACAACGATCGGAGGACCG
AAGGAGCTAACCGCTTTTTTGCACAACATGGGGGATCATGTAACTCGCCTTGATCGTTGGGAACCGGAGC
TGAATGAAGCCATACCAAACGACGAGCGTGACACCACGATGCCT
